>Addgene plasmid #40773 | Pin1 | addgene full sequence | sequence record 129516 | Addgene NGS result
CAATGGTGCACTCTCAGTACAATCTGCTCTGATGCCGCATAGTTAAGCCAGTATACACTCCGCTATCGCT
ACGTGACTGGGTCATGGCTGCGCCCCGACACCCGCCAACACCCGCTGACGCGCCCTGACGGGCTTGTCTG
CTCCCGGCATCCGCTTACAGACAAGCTGTGACCGTCTCCGGGAGCTGCATGTGTCAGAGGTTTTCACCGT
CATCACCGAAACGCGCGAGGCAGCTGCGGTAAAGCTCATCAGCGTGGTCGTGAAGCGATTCACAGATGTC
TGCCTGTTCATCCGCGTCCAGCTCGTTGAGTTTCTCCAGAAGCGTTAATGTCTGGCTTCTGATAAAGCGG
GCCATGTTAAGGGCGGTTTTTTCCTGTTTGGTCACTGATGCCTCCGTGTAAGGGGGATTTCTGTTCATGG
GGGTAATGATACCGATGAAACGAGAGAGGATGCTCACGATACGGGTTACTGATGATGAACATGCCCGGTT
ACTGGAACGTTGTGAGGGTAAACAACTGGCGGTATGGATGCGGCGGGACCAGAGAAAAATCACTCAGGGT
CAATGCCAGCGCTTCGTTAATACAGATGTAGGTGTTCCACAGGGTAGCCAGCAGCATCCTGCGATGCAGA
TCCGGAACATAATGGTGCAGGGCGCTGACTTCCGCGTTTCCAGACTTTACGAAACACGGAAACCGAAGAC
CATTCATGTTGTTGCTCAGGTCGCAGACGTTTTGCAGCAGCAGTCGCTTCACGTTCGCTCGCGTATCGGT
GATTCATTCTGCTAACCAGTAAGGCAACCCCGCCAGCCTAGCCGGGTCCTCAACGACAGGAGCACGATCA
TGCGCACCCGTGGGGCCGCCATGCCGGCGATAATGGCCTGCTTCTCGCCGAAACGTTTGGTGGCGGGACC
AGTGACGAAGGCTTGAGCGAGGGCGTGCAAGATTCCGAATACCGCAAGCGACAGGCCGATCATCGTCGCG
CTCCAGCGAAAGCGGTCCTCGCCGAAAATGACCCAGAGCGCTGCCGGCACCTGTCCTACGAGTTGCATGA
TAAAGAAGACAGTCATAAGTGCGGCGACGATAGTCATGCCCCGCGCCCACCGGAAGGAGCTGACTGGGTT
GAAGGCTCTCAAGGGCATCGGTCGAGATCCCGGTGCCTAATGAGTGAGCTAACTTACATTAATTGCGTTG
CGCTCACTGCCCGCTTTCCAGTCGGGAAACCTGTCGTGCCAGCTGCATTAATGAATCGGCCAACGCGCGG
GGAGAGGCGGTTTGCGTATTGGGCGCCAGGGTGGTTTTTCTTTTCACCAGTGAGACGGGCAACAGCTGAT
TGCCCTTCACCGCCTGGCCCTGAGAGAGTTGCAGCAAGCGGTCCACGCTGGTTTGCCCCAGCAGGCGAAA
ATCCTGTTTGATGGTGGTTAACGGCGGGATATAACATGAGCTGTCTTCGGTATCGTCGTATCCCACTACC
GAGATATCCGCACCAACGCGCAGCCCGGACTCGGTAATGGCGCGCATTGCGCCCAGCGCCATCTGATCGT
TGGCAACCAGCATCGCAGTGGGAACGATGCCCTCATTCAGCATTTGCATGGTTTGTTGAAAACCGGACAT
GGCACTCCAGTCGCCTTCCCGTTCCGCTATCGGCTGAATTTGATTGCGAGTGAGATATTTATGCCAGCCA
GCCAGACGCAGACGCGCCGAGACAGAACTTAATGGGCCCGCTAACAGCGCGATTTGCTGGTGACCCAATG
CGACCAGATGCTCCACGCCCAGTCGCGTACCGTCTTCATGGGAGAAAATAATACTGTTGATGGGTGTCTG
GTCAGAGACATCAAGAAATAACGCCGGAACATTAGTGCAGGCAGCTTCCACAGCAATGGCATCCTGGTCA
TCCAGCGGATAGTTAATGATCAGCCCACTGACGCGTTGCGCGAGAAGATTGTGCACCGCCGCTTTACAGG
CTTCGACGCCGCTTCGTTCTACCATCGACACCACCACGCTGGCACCCAGTTGATCGGCGCGAGATTTAAT
CGCCGCGACAATTTGCGACGGCGCGTGCAGGGCCAGACTGGAGGTGGCAACGCCAATCAGCAACGACTGT
TTGCCCGCCAGTTGTTGTGCCACGCGGTTGGGAATGTAATTCAGCTCCGCCATCGCCGCTTCCACTTTTT
CCCGCGTTTTCGCAGAAACGTGGCTGGCCTGGTTCACCACGCGGGAAACGGTCTGATAAGAGACACCGGC
ATACTCTGCGACATCGTATAACGTTACTGGTTTCACATTCACCACCCTGAATTGACTCTCTTCCGGGCGC
TATCATGCCATACCGCGAAAGGTTTTGCGCCATTCGATGGTGTCCGGGATCTCGACGCTCTCCCTTATGC
GACTCCTGCATTAGGAAGCAGCCCAGTAGTAGGTTGAGGCCGTTGAGCACCGCCGCCGCAAGGAATGGTG
CATGCAAGGAGATGGCGCCCAACAGTCCCCCGGCCACGGGGCCTGCCACCATACCCACGCCGAAACAAGC
GCTCATGAGCCCGAAGTGGCGAGCCCGATCTTCCCCATCGGTGATGTCGGCGATATAGGCGCCAGCAACC
GCACCTGTGGCGCCGGTGATGCCGGCCACGATGCGTCCGGCGTAGAGGATCGAGATCGATCTCGATCCCG
CGAAATTAATACGACTCACTATAGGGGAATTGTGAGCGGATAACAATTCCCCTCTAGAAATAATTTTGTT
TAACTTTAAGAAGGAGATATACATATGCACCATCATCATCATCATTCTTCTGGTGTAGATCTGGGTACCG
AGAACCTGTACTTCCAATCCAATGCGGACGAGGAGAAGCTGCCGCCCGGCTGGGAGAAGCGCATGAGCCG
CAGCTCAGGCCGAGTGTACTACTTCAACCACATCACTAACGCCAGCCAGTGGGAGCGGCCCAGCGGCAAC
AGCAGCAGTGGTGGCAAAAACGGGCAGGGGGAGCCTGCCAGGGTCCGCTGCTCGCACCTGCTGGTGAAGC
ACAGCCAGTCACGGCGGCCCTCGTCCTGGCGGCAGGAGAAGATCACCCGGACCAAGGAGGAGGCCCTGGA
GCTGATCAACGGCTACATCCAGAAGATCAAGTCGGGAGAGGAGGACTTTGAGTCTCTGGCCTCACAGTTC
AGCGACTGCAGCTCAGCCAAGGCCAGGGGAGACCTGGGTGCCTTCAGCAGAGGTCAGATGCAGAAGCCAT
TTGAAGACGCCTCGTTTGCGCTGCGGACGGGGGAGATGAGCGGGCCCGTGTTCACGGATTCCGGCATCCA
CATCATCCTCCGCACTGAGTGACATTGGAAGTGGATAACGGATCCGAATTCGAGCTCCGTCGACAAGCTT
GCGGCCGCACTCGAGCACCACCACCACCACCACTGAGATCCGGCTGCTAACAAAGCCCGAAAGGAAGCTG
AGTTGGCTGCTGCCACCGCTGAGCAATAACTAGCATAACCCCTTGGGGCCTCTAAACGGGTCTTGAGGGG
TTTTTTGCTGAAAGGAGGAACTATATCCGGATTGGCGAATGGG
[124 nt withheld, positions 3544-3667]
C
[91 nt withheld, positions 3669-3759]
AGGGTGATGGTTCACATTAACGCTTACAATTTAGGTGGCACTTTTCGGGGAAATGTGCGCGGAACCCCTA
TTTGTTTATTTTTCTAAATACATTCAAATATGTATCCGCTCATGAGACAATAACCCTGATAAATGCTTCA
ATAATTTGAAAAAGGAAGAGTATGAGTATTCAACATTTCCGTGTCGCCCTTATTCCCTTTTTTGCGGCAT
TTTGCCTTCCTGTTTTTGCTCACCCAGAAACGCTGGTGAAAGTAAAAGATGCTGAAGATCAGTTGGGTGC
ACGAGTGGGTTACATCGAACTGGATCTCAACAGCGGTAAGATCCTTGAGAGTTTTCGCCCCGAAGAACGT
TTTCCAATGATGAGCACTTTTAAAGTTCTGCTATGTGGCGCGGTATTATCCCGTATTGACGCCGGGCAAG
AGCAACTCGGTCGCCGCATACACTATTCTCAGAATGACTTGGTTGAGTACTCACCAGTCACAGAAAAGCA
TCTTACGGATGGCATGACAGTAAGAGAATTATGCAGTGCTGCCATAACCATGAGTGATAACACTGCGGCC
AACTTACTTCTGACAACGATCGGAGGACCGAAGGAGCTAACCGCTTTTTTGCACAACATGGGGGATCATG
TAACTCGCCTTGATCGTTGGGAACCGGAGCTGAATGAAGCCATACCAAACGACGAGCGTGACACCACGAT
GCCTGCAGCAATGGCAACAACGTTGCGCAAACTATTAACTGGCGAACTACTTACTCTAGCTTCCCGGCAA
CAATTAATAGACTGGATGGAGGCGGATAAAGTTGCAGGACCACTTCTGCGCTCGGCCCTTCCGGCTGGCT
GGTTTATTGCTGATAAATCTGGAGCCGGTGAGCGTGGGTCTCGCGGTATCATTGCAGCACTGGGGCCAGA
TGGTAAGCCCTCCCGTATCGTAGTTATCTACACGACGGGGAGTCAGGCAACTATGGATGAACGAAATAGA
CAGATCGCTGAGATAGGTGCCTCACTGATTAAGCATTGGTAACTGTCAGACCAAGTTTACTCATATATAC
TTTAGATTGATTTAAAACTTCATTTTTAATTTAAAAGGATCTAGGTGAAGATCCTTTTTGATAATCTCAT
GACCAAAATCCCTTAACGTGAGTTTTCGTTCCACTGAGCGTCAGACCCCGTAGAAAAGATCAAAGGATCT
TCTTGAGATCCTTTTTTTCTGCGCGTAATCTGCTGCTTGCAAACAAAAAAACCACCGCTACCAGCGGTGG
TTTGTTTGCCGGATCAAGAGCTACCAACTCTTTTTCCGAAGGTAACTGGCTTCAGCAGAGCGCAGATACC
AAATACTGTCCTTCTAGTGTAGCCGTAGTTAGGCCACCACTTCAAGAACTCTGTAGCACCGCCTACATAC
CTCGCTCTGCTAATCCTGTTACCAGTGGCTGCTGCCAGTGGCGATAAGTCGTGTCTTACCGGGTTGGACT
CAAGACGATAGTTACCGGATAAGGCGCAGCGGTCGGGCTGAACGGGGGGTTCGTGCACACAGCCCAGCTT
GGAGCGAACGACCTACACCGAACTGAGATACCTACAGCGTGAGCTATGAGAAAGCGCCACGCTTCCCGAA
GGGAGAAAGGCGGACAGGTATCCGGTAAGCGGCAGGGTCGGAACAGGAGAGCGCACGAGGGAGCTTCCAG
GGGGAAACGCCTGGTATCTTTATAGTCCTGTCGGGTTTCGCCACCTCTGACTTGAGCGTCGATTTTTGTG
ATGCTCGTCAGGGGGGCGGAGCCTATGGAAAAACGCCAGCAACGCGGCCTTTTTACGGTTCCTGGCCTTT
TGCTGGCCTTTTGCTCACATGTTCTTTCCTGCGTTATCCCCTGATTCTGTGGATAACCGTATTACCGCCT
TTGAGTGAGCTGATACCGCTCGCCGCAGCCGAACGACCGAGCGCAGCGAGTCAGTGAGCGAGGAAGCGGA
AGAGCGCCTGATGCGGTATTTTCTCCTTACGCATCTGTGCGGTATTTCACACCG
Features (pLannotate 1.2.2; 19 found; start..end, strand, type, name):
    194..385     -  CDS            rop: Rop protein, which maintains plasmids at low copy number; rop
    402..782     +  CDS            YPB1_ECOLX: Protein predicted: Swiss-Prot protein existence level 4. From Escherichia coli.
    854..1145    -  CDS            TcR (fragment): tetracycline efflux protein; tet; confers resistance to tetracycline
   1160..1181    -  protein_bind   CAP binding site: CAP binding activates transcription in the presence of cAMP. E. coli catabolite activator protein
   1194..2276    -  CDS            lacI: lac repressor; lacI; The lac repressor binds to the lac operator to inhibit transcription in E. coli. This inhibition can be relieved by adding lactose or isopropyl-β-D-thiogalactopyranoside (IPTG).
   2277..2354    -  promoter       lacI promoter: lacI
   2362..2641    -  CDS            TcR (fragment): tetracycline efflux protein; tet; confers resistance to tetracycline
   2667..2685    +  promoter       T7 promoter: promoter for bacteriophage T7 RNA polymerase
   2686..2710    +  protein_bind   lac operator: The lac repressor binds to the lac operator to inhibit transcription in E. coli. This inhibition can be relieved by adding lactose or isopropyl-β-D-thiogalactopyranoside (IPTG). lac repressor encoded by lacI
   2725..2747    +  RBS            RBS: efficient ribosome binding site from bacteriophage T7 gene 10 (Olins and Rangwala, 1989)
   2824..3309    +  CDS            PIN1: PIN1_HUMAN - Experimental evidence at protein level: Swiss-Prot protein existence level 1. Peptidyl-prolyl cis/trans isomerase (PPIase) that binds to and isomerizes specific phosphorylated Ser/Thr-Pro (pSer/Thr-Pro) motifs (PubMed:21497122, PubMed:23623683, PubMed:29686383). By inducing conformational changes in a subset of phosphorylated proteins, acts as a molecular switch in multiple cellular processes (PubMed:21497122, PubMed:22033920, PubMed:23623683). Displays a preference for acidic residues located N-terminally to the proline bond to be isomerized. Regulates mitosis presumably by inter
   3376..3393    +  CDS            9xHis (fragment): 9xHis affinity tag
   3403..3452    +  CDS            SET1 (fragment): solubility-enhancement tag derived from T7 phage gene 10B
   3460..3507    +  terminator     T7 terminator: transcription terminator for bacteriophage T7 RNA polymerase
   3544..3774    +  rep_origin     f1 ori (fragment) (sequence partly withheld): f1 bacteriophage origin of replication; arrow indicates direction of (+) strand synthesis
   3817..3920    +  promoter       AmpR promoter: bla
   3921..4781    +  CDS            AmpR: β-lactamase; bla; confers resistance to ampicillin, carbenicillin, and related antibiotics
   4952..5540    +  rep_origin     ori: high-copy-number ColE1/pMB1/pBR322/pUC origin of replication
   5726..92      -  misc_feature   bom (across the origin): basis of mobility region from pBR322
