[The description below was written by a language model from this plasmid's Addgene catalogue record and pLannotate feature annotations shown in this document.]
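Description:
Pin1 is a bacterial expression plasmid built on pMCSG7, a ligation-independent-cloning vector of the pET type, carrying human PIN1. PIN1 is the peptidyl-prolyl cis/trans isomerase that acts on phosphorylated Ser/Thr-Pro motifs. The coding sequence was inserted by ligation-independent cloning with its initiator methionine removed, so translation starts in the vector-encoded leader. This gives an N-terminal 6xHis tag followed by a TEV protease recognition site, which allows metal-affinity purification and then removal of the tag. The record notes that the insert was derived from another deposited plasmid.

Expression is driven by a T7 promoter with an adjacent lac operator and the phage T7 gene 10 ribosome binding site, and it ends at a T7 terminator. A lacI gene with its own promoter supplies repressor, so transcription needs a host that provides T7 RNA polymerase and is induced with IPTG. The feature table annotates the PIN1 reading frame but not the N-terminal His/TEV leader, which presumably lies in the gap between the ribosome binding site and the PIN1 annotation. It also shows a short His-tag fragment and a T7 gene 10-derived fragment downstream of the insert. These look like vector remnants, and the record does not say whether they are translated.

The plasmid is maintained through a ColE1/pBR322-type origin together with rop and the bom region, consistent with its low-copy listing, and is selected with ampicillin through β-lactamase. A partial f1 origin and tetracycline-resistance fragments are backbone leftovers. The plasmid's evident use is producing recombinant, cleavably tagged Pin1 in E. coli, although the record names no specific application.
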