Addgene plasmid #40773: Pin1
Depositing lab: Dustin Maly. Depositing organization: University of Washington.
Backbone
  Vector backbone: pMCSG7
  Backbone size w/o insert (bp): 5200
  Total vector size (bp): 5800
  Vector type: Bacterial Expression
Growth in bacteria
  Bacterial resistance: Ampicillin, 100 μg/mL
  Growth temperature: 37°C
  Growth strain: XL1 Blue
  Copy number: Low Copy
Gene/Insert
  Gene/Insert name: Pin1
  Species: H. sapiens (human)
  Insert size (bp): 560
  Mutation: Starting Met removed
  Entrez Gene: PIN1 (a.k.a. DOD, UBL5)
  Promoter: T7
  Tag / fusion protein: 6His (N terminal on insert); TEV (N terminal on insert)
  Cloning method: Ligation Independent Cloning
  Sequencing primers: 5′ T7; 3′ T7-term
Resource information
  A portion of this plasmid was derived from a plasmid made by: Cloned from addgene #19027
Terms and licenses: Academic/Nonprofit Terms; Industry Terms: Not Available to Industry
How to cite: Pin1 was a gift from Dustin Maly (Addgene plasmid # 40773 ; http://n2t.net/addgene:40773 ; RRID:Addgene_40773)
