>Addgene plasmid #40773 | Pin1 | depositor partial sequence | sequence record 53593 | T7
NNNNNNNNNNNNNNNNNNNNNNNNNNNNNNNNNCNNNNATAANTTTGNTTAACTTTAAGAAGGAGATATA
CATATGCACCATCATCATCNTCNTTCTTCTGGTGTAGATCTGGGTACCGAGAACCTGTACTTCCAATCCA
ATGCGGACGAGGAGAAGCTGCCGCCCGGCTGGGAGAAGCGCATGAGCCGCAGCTCAGGCCGAGTGTACTA
CTTCAACCACATCACTAACGCCAGCCAGTGGGAGCGGCCCAGCGGCAACAGCAGCAGTGGTGGCAAAAAC
GGGCAGGGGGAGCCTGCCAGGGTCCGCTGCTCGCACCTGCTGGTGAAGCACAGCCAGTCACGGCGGCCCT
CGTCCTGGCGGCAGGAGAAGATCACCCGGACCAAGGAGGAGGCCCTGGAGCTGATCAACGGCTACATCCA
GAAGATCAAGTCGGGAGAGGAGGACTTTGAGTCTCTGGCCTCACAGTTCAGCGACTGCAGCTCAGCCAAG
GCCAGGGGAGACCTGGGTGCCTTCAGCAGAGGTCAGATGCAGAAGCCATTTGAAGACGCCTCGTTTGCGC
TGCGGACGGGGGAGATGAGCGGGCCCGTGTTCACGGATTCCGGCATCCACATCATCCTCCGCACTGAGTG
ACATTGGAAGTGGATAACGGATCCGAATTCGAGCTCCGTCGACAAGCTTGCGGCCGCACTCGAGCACCAC
CACCACCACCACTGAGATCCGGCTGCTAACAAAGCCCGAAAGGAAGCTGAGTTGGCTGCTGCCACCGCTG
AGCAATAACTAGCATAACCCCTTGGGGCCTCTAAACGGGTCTTGAGGGGTTTTTTGCTGAAAGGAGGAAC
TATATCCGGATTGGCGAATGGG
[110 nt withheld, positions 863-972]
TCCTTTCTCGNCACGTTCGCCGGCTTTCCCCGTNAGCTCTAATCNGGGGCTCCCTTTAGGGTTCCGATTT
ANTGCTTTACGCACCTCGACCCCAAAAAACTTGATTAGGGNGANNNNCANATTAACGCTTACAATTTAGG
TGGCNCTTTTNCNNGGGNAANNGTGCGNNNNNC
