>Addgene plasmid #40773 | Pin1 | addgene partial sequence | sequence record 54427 | T7 5'-TAATACGACTCACTATAGGG-3'
ACTTTAAGAAGGAGATATACATATGCACCATCATCATCATCATTCTTCTGGTGTAGATCTGGGTACCGAG
AACCTGTACTTCCAATCCAATGCGGACGAGGAGAAGCTGCCGCCCGGCTGGGAGAAGCGCATGAGCCGCA
GCTCAGGCCGAGTGTACTACTTCAACCACATCACTAACGCCAGCCAGTGGGAGCGGCCCAGCGGCAACAG
CAGCAGTGGTGGCAAAAACGGGCAGGGGGAGCCTGCCAGGGTCCGCTGCTCGCACCTGCTGGTGAAGCAC
AGCCAGTCACGGCGGCCCTCGTCCTGGCGGCAGGAGAAGATCACCCGGACCAAGGAGGAGGCCCTGGAGC
TGATCAACGGCTACATCCAGAAGATCAAGTCGGGAGAGGAGGACTTTGAGTCTCTGGCCTCACAGTTCAG
CGACTGCAGCTCAGCCAAGGCCAGGGGAGACCTGGGTGCCTTCAGCAGAGGTCAGATGCAGAAGCCATTT
GAAGACGCCTCGTTTGCGCTGCGGACGGGGGAGATGAGCGGGCCCGTGTTCACGGATTCCGGCATCCACA
TCATCCTCCGCACTGAGTGACATTGGAAGTGGATAACGGATCCGAATTCGAGCTCCGTCGACAAGCTTGC
GGCCGCACTCGAGCACCACCACCACCACCACTGAGATCCGGCTGCTAACAAAGCCCGAAAGGAAGCTGAG
TTGGCTGCTGCCACCGCTGAGCAATAACTAGCATAACCCCTTGGGGCCTCTAAACGGGTCTTGAGGGGTT
TTTTGCTGAAAGGAGGAACTATATCCGGATTGGCGAATGGG
[63 nt withheld, positions 812-874]
